Addgene plasmid #137689: pHM069Env
Purpose: Express HIV Env which is isolated a from IRB approved HIV infected patient samples from Singapore and cloned into expression vector (pcDNA 3.1)
Depositing lab: Anjali Joshi. Depositing organization: Texas Tech University Health Sciences Center El Paso. Publication: HIV-1 subtype CRF01_AE and B differ in utilization of low levels of CCR5, Maraviroc susceptibility and potential N-glycosylation sites. Joshi A, Cox EK, Sedano MJ, Punke EB, Lee RT, Maurer-Stroh S, Kaur P, Ng OT, Garg H. Virology. 2017 Dec;512:222-233. doi: 10.1016/j.virol.2017.09.026. Epub 2017 Oct 9. PubMed 29020646.
Backbone
  Vector backbone: pcDNA3.1D/V5-His-TOPO
  Backbone manufacturer: Invitrogen
  Vector type: Mammalian Expression
  Selectable markers: Neomycin (select with G418)
Growth in bacteria
  Bacterial resistance: Ampicillin, 100 μg/mL
  Growth temperature: 37°C
  Growth strain: DH5alpha
  Copy number: High Copy
Gene/Insert
  Gene/Insert name: HIV-1 Envelope Glycoprotein
  Species: HIV-1
  Insert size (bp): 2541
  GenBank ID: KY213739.1
  Cloning method: TOPO Cloning
Terms and licenses: Academic/Nonprofit Terms; Industry Terms: Not Available to Industry
Depositor comments: HIV-1 infected Patient Samples from Singapore, reverse transcribed RNA cloned into expression vector
How to cite: pHM069Env was a gift from Anjali Joshi (Addgene plasmid # 137689 ; http://n2t.net/addgene:137689 ; RRID:Addgene_137689)
