[The description below was written by a language model from this plasmid's Addgene catalogue record and pLannotate feature annotations shown in this document.]
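Description:
pHM069Env is a mammalian expression plasmid built on the Invitrogen pcDNA3.1D/V5-His-TOPO backbone that carries a patient-derived HIV-1 envelope glycoprotein gene. According to the record, the insert (about 2.5 kb) was obtained by reverse transcription of viral RNA from an HIV-1-infected patient sample from Singapore and introduced by TOPO cloning. The plasmid is propagated in E. coli through a high-copy ColE1/pUC-type origin with ampicillin selection (AmpR under its own bla promoter), and it also carries an f1 origin. For selection in mammalian cells, an SV40 early promoter drives the neomycin phosphotransferase gene, terminated by an SV40 poly(A) signal, conferring G418 resistance.

The expression cassette consists of the human CMV immediate-early enhancer and promoter, followed by a T7 promoter and the cloned viral segment, and ends with the bovine growth hormone polyadenylation signal. The annotated sequence (8,447 nt) shows that the cloned fragment extends slightly beyond the env open reading frame. A short rev fragment lies upstream of env and a short nef fragment lies just downstream, consistent with amplification of a contiguous stretch of the viral genome. Because a nef fragment separates env from the vector's V5 tag, the Env protein probably terminates at its native stop codon and is untagged, although the record does not say so explicitly. The small "5' LTR" and "ble" annotations are short fragment matches and do not indicate functional elements.

The stated purpose is expression of a primary-isolate HIV-1 Env. The associated study compared subtype CRF01_AE and B envelopes for CCR5 usage, Maraviroc susceptibility and potential N-glycosylation sites. The subtype of this particular clone is not given in the record.
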