Features (pLannotate 1.2.2; 23 found; start..end, strand, type, name):
     28..80      -  misc_feature   bom (fragment): basis of mobility region from pBR322
    235..614     +  enhancer       CMV enhancer: human cytomegalovirus immediate early enhancer
    615..818     +  promoter       CMV promoter: human cytomegalovirus (CMV) immediate early promoter
    814..847     +  LTR            5' LTR (truncated) (fragment): truncated 5' long terminal repeat (LTR) from HIV-1
    863..881     +  promoter       T7 promoter: promoter for bacteriophage T7 RNA polymerase
    954..1028    +  CDS            rev (fragment): REV_HV112 - Experimental evidence at protein level: Swiss-Prot protein existence level 1. Escorts unspliced or incompletely spliced viral pre-mRNAs (late transcripts) out of the nucleus of infected cells. These pre- mRNAs carry a recognition sequence called Rev responsive element (RRE) located in the env gene, that is not present in fully spliced viral mRNAs (early transcripts). This function is essential since most viral proteins are translated from unspliced or partially spliced pre-mRNAs which cannot exit the nucleus by the pathway used by fully processed cellular mRNAs. Rev itself is trans
   1213..3750    +  CDS            env: ENV_HV1W2 - Experimental evidence at protein level: Swiss-Prot protein existence level 1. [Transmembrane protein gp41]: Acts as a class I viral fusion protein. Under the current model, the protein has at least 3 conformational states: pre-fusion native state, pre-hairpin intermediate state, and post-fusion hairpin state. During fusion of viral and target intracellular membranes, the coiled coil regions (heptad repeats) assume a trimer-of-hairpins structure, positioning the fusion peptide in close proximity to the C-terminal region of the ectodomain. The formation of this structure appears to d
   3755..3862    +  CDS            nef (fragment): NEF_HV1Z2 - Experimental evidence at protein level: Swiss-Prot protein existence level 1. Extracellular Nef protein targets CD4(+) T-lymphocytes for apoptosis by interacting with CXCR4 surface receptors. From Human immunodeficiency virus type 1 group M subtype D (isolate Z2/CDC-Z34) (HIV-1).
   3945..3986    +  CDS            V5 tag: epitope tag from simian virus 5
   4042..4266    +  polyA_signal   bGH poly(A) signal: bovine growth hormone polyadenylation signal
   4270..4291    +  promoter       SV40 promoter (fragment): SV40 enhancer and early promoter
   4312..4740    +  rep_origin     f1 ori (sequence partly withheld): f1 bacteriophage origin of replication; arrow indicates direction of (+) strand synthesis
   4754..5083    +  promoter       SV40 promoter: SV40 enhancer and early promoter
   5150..5941    +  CDS            neo: KKA2_KLEPN - Also known as kan, nptII. Experimental evidence at protein level: Swiss-Prot protein existence level 1. Resistance to kanamycin, neomycin, paromomycin, ribostamycin, butirosin and gentamicin B. From Klebsiella pneumoniae.
   5967..6125    +  CDS            ble (fragment): BLE_KLEPN - Experimental evidence at protein level: Swiss-Prot protein existence level 1. Binding protein with a strong affinity to the bleomycin family of antibiotics. Binds to CL990; an antimitotic-antibiotic compound. From Klebsiella pneumoniae.
   6120..6241    +  polyA_signal   SV40 poly(A) signal: SV40 polyadenylation signal
   6314..6330    -  protein_bind   lac operator: The lac repressor binds to the lac operator to inhibit transcription in E. coli. This inhibition can be relieved by adding lactose or isopropyl-β-D-thiogalactopyranoside (IPTG). lac repressor encoded by lacI
   6338..6368    -  promoter       lac promoter: promoter for the E. coli lac operon
   6383..6404    -  protein_bind   CAP binding site: CAP binding activates transcription in the presence of cAMP. E. coli catabolite activator protein
   6417..6509    -  CDS            lacI (fragment): lac repressor; lacI; The lac repressor binds to the lac operator to inhibit transcription in E. coli. This inhibition can be relieved by adding lactose or isopropyl-β-D-thiogalactopyranoside (IPTG).
   6692..7280    -  rep_origin     ori: high-copy-number ColE1/pMB1/pBR322/pUC origin of replication
   7451..8311    -  CDS            AmpR: β-lactamase; bla; confers resistance to ampicillin, carbenicillin, and related antibiotics
   8312..8416    -  promoter       AmpR promoter: bla
>Addgene plasmid #137689 | pHM069Env | addgene full sequence | sequence record 273384 | Addgene NGS Result
GACGGATCGGGAGATCTCCCGATCCCCTATGGTGCACTCTCAGTACAATCTGCTCTGATGCCGCATAGTT
AAGCCAGTATCTGCTCCCTGCTTGTGTGTTGGAGGTCGCTGAGTAGTGCGCGAGCAAAATTTAAGCTACA
ACAAGGCAAGGCTTGACCGACAATTGCATGAAGAATCTGCTTAGGGTTAGGCGTTTTGCGCTGCTTCGCG
ATGTACGGGCCAGATATACGCGTTGACATTGATTATTGACTAGTTATTAATAGTAATCAATTACGGGGTC
ATTAGTTCATAGCCCATATATGGAGTTCCGCGTTACATAACTTACGGTAAATGGCCCGCCTGGCTGACCG
CCCAACGACCCCCGCCCATTGACGTCAATAATGACGTATGTTCCCATAGTAACGCCAATAGGGACTTTCC
ATTGACGTCAATGGGTGGAGTATTTACGGTAAACTGCCCACTTGGCAGTACATCAAGTGTATCATATGCC
AAGTACGCCCCCTATTGACGTCAATGACGGTAAATGGCCCGCCTGGCATTATGCCCAGTACATGACCTTA
TGGGACTTTCCTACTTGGCAGTACATCTACGTATTAGTCATCGCTATTACCATGGTGATGCGGTTTTGGC
AGTACATCAATGGGCGTGGATAGCGGTTTGACTCACGGGGATTTCCAAGTCTCCACCCCATTGACGTCAA
TGGGAGTTTGTTTTGGCACCAAAATCAACGGGACTTTCCAAAATGTCGTAACAACTCCGCCCCATTGACG
CAAATGGGCGGTAGGCGTGTACGGTGGGAGGTCTATATAAGCAGAGCTCTCTGGCTAACTAGAGAACCCA
CTGCTTACTGGCTTATCGAAATTAATACGACTCACTATAGGGAGACCCAAGCTGGCTAGTTAAGCTTGGT
ACCGAGCTCGGATCCAGTACCCTTCACCGATCAAGCTTCTCCTATGGCAGGAAGAAGCGGAAGCACCGAC
GAGGAACTCCTAGCAGCAGTAAGGATCATCAAATTCTTATACCAAAGCAGTAAGTAATAAGTATATGTAA
TGACACCTTTGGAAATTAGTGCAATAGTAGGACTAATAGTAGCGCTAATTGCAGCAATAGTAGTGTGGAT
CATAGTAGCTTTAGAATTTAGGAAAATACTAATACAAAGAAAAATAGACAGGTTAGTTAAAAGAATAAGA
GAAAGAGAAGAAGACAGTGGAAATGAGAGTGAAGGAGACACAGATGAATTGGCCAAACTTGTGGAAATGG
GGGATTTTGATCCTTGGGTTGGTGATAATTTGTAGTGCCTCAGACAAATTGTGGGTTACAGTTTACTATG
GGGTTCCTGTGTGGAGAGATGCAGATACCACCCTATTTTGTGCATCAGATGCTAAAGCACATGATACAGA
AATGCACAATGTCTGGGCCACACATGCCTGTGTACCCACAGACCCCAACCCACAAGAAATACCCCTGGAA
AATGTAACAGAAAATTTTAACATGTGGAAAAATAACATGGTAGAGCAGATGCATGAGGATGTAATCAGTT
TATGGGACCAAAGTCTAAAGCCATGTGTAAAGTTAACTCCTCTTTGCGTTACGTTAAATTGTACCTGGGC
TAATTGGACCAATGCCAATGACAGTGACACAGTAACAGATGAAGTAAGAAACTGCACTTTTAATATGACC
ACAGTAATACGAGATAAGAAGCAGCAGGTTCATGCACTTTTTTATAGGCTTGATATAGTGCCAATTGAAA
AGAATAGTAGTACTTATAGGTTAATAAATTGTAATACTTCAGTCATTAAGCAGGCTTGTCCAAAAATATC
CTTTGATCCAATTCCTATACATTATTGTACTCCAGCTGGTTATGCGATTTTAAAGTGTAATGATAAGAAT
TTCAATGGGACAGGGCCATGTAAAAATGTCAGCTCAGTACAATGCACACATGGAATTAAGCCAGTGGTAT
CAACTCAATTGCTGTTAAATGGCAGTCTAGCAGAAGAAGAGATAATAATCAGATCTGAAAATCTCACAGA
CAATGCTAAAAACATAATAGTGCAACTTAATGAATCTGTAGAAATCAATTGTACCAGACCCTCCAACAAT
ACAAGAACAAGTGTAGCTATAGGACCAGGACAAGTATGGTATAGAACAGAAGACATAATAGGAAATATAA
GGAAAGCATATTGTGAAATCAATGGAACAAACTGGTATAAAGTTTTAAAAAGGGTAGCTGAAAAATTCAA
AAGGCACTTTAAGAATAAAACAATATCCTTTCAACCACCCTCAGGAGGAGATCTAGAAATTACAATGCAT
CATTTTACTTGTAGAGGGGAATTTTTCTATTGCAATACAACAGAACTGTTTAATTATACAGAAAATGAAG
CCACGAAGGGGGATAATACAACTATCAGACTTCCATGTAAGATAAAGCAAATTATAAACATGTGGCAGGG
AGTAGGACAAGCAATGTATGCTCCTCCCATCAGTGGAAGCATTAGTTGTATATCAAATATTACAGGAATA
CTATTGACAAGAGATGGTGGTGATAATAATGTTAATGAGACCTTCAGACCTGGAGGAGGAAATATAAAGG
ACAATTGGAGAAGTGAATTATATAAATATAAAGTAGTACAAATTGAACCACTAGGAATAGCACCCACCAA
GGCAAAGAGAAGAGTGGTGGAGAGAGAGAAAAGAGCAGTGGGAATAGGAGCTATGATCTTTGGGTTCTTA
GGAGCAGCCGGAAGCACTATGGGCGCGGCGTCAATAACGCTGACGGTACAAGCCAGACAATTATTGTCTG
GGATAGTGCAACAGCAAAGCAATTTGCTGAGGGCTATAGAGGCGCAGCAGCATCTGTTGCAACTCACAGT
CTGGGGCATCAAACAGCTCCAGGCAAGAGTCCTGGCTGTGGAAAGATACCTAAAAGATCAAAAGTTCCTA
GGACTTTGGGGCTGCTCTGGAAAAATCATCTGCACCACTGCTGTGCCCTGGAACTCCACTTGGAGTAATA
AATCTTATGAGGAGATTTGGGACAACATGACATGGATAGAATGGGAGAAAGAAATTAGCAATTACACAAA
TAAAATATACGAGCTAATCACAGAATCGCAGAACCAGCAGGACAAAAATGAAAGGGATTTATTGGAATTG
GATAAATGGGCAAGTCTGTGGAATTGGTTTGACATAACAAACTGGCTGTGGTATATAAAAATATTTATAA
TGATAGTAGGAGGCTTAATAGGTTTAAGAATAATTTTTGCTGTGCTTTCTATAGTGAATAGAGTTAGGCA
GGGATACTCACCTTTGTCTCTCCAGACCCTTTTCCACCACCAGAGGGAACCCGACAGGCCCGAAGGAATC
GAAGAAGAAGGTGGCGAGCGAGGCAAAGACAGATCCGTGCGATTAGTGAGCGGATTCTTATCTCTTGCTT
GGGACGATCTACGGAACCTGTGCCTCTTCAGCTACCACCGCTTGAGAGACTTCAGCTTGATTGTAGTGAG
GACTGTGGAACTTCTGGGACGCAGCAGTCTCAAGAAATTGAAACAGGGGTGGGAAGGCCTCAAATATCTG
GGGAATCTTCTGGTCTATTGGATTCAGGAACTAAAAACCAGTGCTATTTCTTTGTGTGATACTGCGGCAA
TAGCAGTAGCGGGGTGGACAGATAGGGTGATAGAAGTAGCACAAAGAGCTTGGAGAGCCTTTCTCCACAT
ACCTAGAAGAATTAGACAGGGCTTCGAGAGGGCTTTGCTATAACATGGGAAGCAAGTGGTCAAAAAGTAG
CATAGTGGGATGGCCTGAGACCAGGGAAAGAATAAGGCGAGCACCTCCAGCAGCAGCAGGAGTAGGAGCA
GTATCTCAAGACGGATCCAGCTAAGGGTCAAGACAATTCTGCAGATATCCAGCACAGTGGCGGCCGCTCG
AGTCTAGAGGGCCCGCGGTTCGAAGGTAAGCCTATCCCTAACCCTCTCCTCGGTCTCGATTCTACGCGTA
CCGGTCATCATCACCATCACCATTGAGTTTAAACCCGCTGATCAGCCTCGACTGTGCCTTCTAGTTGCCA
GCCATCTGTTGTTTGCCCCTCCCCCGTGCCTTCCTTGACCCTGGAAGGTGCCACTCCCACTGTCCTTTCC
TAATAAAATGAGGAAATTGCATCGCATTGTCTGAGTAGGTGTCATTCTATTCTGGGGGGTGGGGTGGGGC
AGGACAGCAAGGGGGAGGATTGGGAAGACAATAGCAGGCATGCTGGGGATGCGGTGGGCTCTATGGCTTC
TGAGGCGGAAAGAACCAGCTGGGGCTCTAGGGGGTATCCCC
[124 nt withheld, positions 4312-4435]
C
[91 nt withheld, positions 4437-4527]
A
[49 nt withheld, positions 4529-4577]
CCTTTGACGTTGGAGTCCACGTTCTTT
[37 nt withheld, positions 4605-4641]
ACCCTATCTCGGTCTATTCTTTTGATTTATAAGGGATTTTGCCGATTTCGGCCTATTGGTTAAAAAATGA
GCTGATTTAACAAAAATTTAACGCGAATTAATTCTGTGGAATGTGTGTCAGTTAGGGTGTGGAAAGTCCC
CAGGCTCCCCAGCAGGCAGAAGTATGCAAAGCATGCATCTCAATTAGTCAGCAACCAGGTGTGGAAAGTC
CCCAGGCTCCCCAGCAGGCAGAAGTATGCAAAGCATGCATCTCAATTAGTCAGCAACCATAGTCCCGCCC
CTAACTCCGCCCATCCCGCCCCTAACTCCGCCCAGTTCCGCCCATTCTCCGCCCCATGGCTGACTAATTT
TTTTTATTTATGCAGAGGCCGAGGCCGCCTCTGCCTCTGAGCTATTCCAGAAGTAGTGAGGAGGCTTTTT
TGGAGGCCTAGGCTTTTGCAAAAAGCTCCCGGGAGCTTGTATATCCATTTTCGGATCTGATCAAGAGACA
GGATGAGGATCGTTTCGCATGATTGAACAAGATGGATTGCACGCAGGTTCTCCGGCCGCTTGGGTGGAGA
GGCTATTCGGCTATGACTGGGCACAACAGACAATCGGCTGCTCTGATGCCGCCGTGTTCCGGCTGTCAGC
GCAGGGGCGCCCGGTTCTTTTTGTCAAGACCGACCTGTCCGGTGCCCTGAATGAACTGCAGGACGAGGCA
GCGCGGCTATCGTGGCTGGCCACGACGGGCGTTCCTTGCGCAGCTGTGCTCGACGTTGTCACTGAAGCGG
GAAGGGACTGGCTGCTATTGGGCGAAGTGCCGGGGCAGGATCTCCTGTCATCTCACCTTGCTCCTGCCGA
GAAAGTATCCATCATGGCTGATGCAATGCGGCGGCTGCATACGCTTGATCCGGCTACCTGCCCATTCGAC
CACCAAGCGAAACATCGCATCGAGCGAGCACGTACTCGGATGGAAGCCGGTCTTGTCGATCAGGATGATC
TGGACGAAGAGCATCAGGGGCTCGCGCCAGCCGAACTGTTCGCCAGGCTCAAGGCGCGCATGCCCGACGG
CGAGGATCTCGTCGTGACCCATGGCGATGCCTGCTTGCCGAATATCATGGTGGAAAATGGCCGCTTTTCT
GGATTCATCGACTGTGGCCGGCTGGGTGTGGCGGACCGCTATCAGGACATAGCGTTGGCTACCCGTGATA
TTGCTGAAGAGCTTGGCGGCGAATGGGCTGACCGCTTCCTCGTGCTTTACGGTATCGCCGCTCCCGATTC
GCAGCGCATCGCCTTCTATCGCCTTCTTGACGAGTTCTTCTGAGCGGGACTCTGGGGTTCGCGAAATGAC
CGACCAAGCGACGCCCAACCTGCCATCACGAGATTTCGATTCCACCGCCGCCTTCTATGAAAGGTTGGGC
TTCGGAATCGTTTTCCGGGACGCCGGCTGGATGATCCTCCAGCGCGGGGATCTCATGCTGGAGTTCTTCG
CCCACCCCAACTTGTTTATTGCAGCTTATAATGGTTACAAATAAAGCAATAGCATCACAAATTTCACAAA
TAAAGCATTTTTTTCACTGCATTCTAGTTGTGGTTTGTCCAAACTCATCAATGTATCTTATCATGTCTGT
ATACCGTCGACCTCTAGCTAGAGCTTGGCGTAATCATGGTCATAGCTGTTTCCTGTGTGAAATTGTTATC
CGCTCACAATTCCACACAACATACGAGCCGGAAGCATAAAGTGTAAAGCCTGGGGTGCCTAATGAGTGAG
CTAACTCACATTAATTGCGTTGCGCTCACTGCCCGCTTTCCAGTCGGGAAACCTGTCGTGCCAGCTGCAT
TAATGAATCGGCCAACGCGCGGGGAGAGGCGGTTTGCGTATTGGGCGCTCTTCCGCTTCCTCGCTCACTG
ACTCGCTGCGCTCGGTCGTTCGGCTGCGGCGAGCGGTATCAGCTCACTCAAAGGCGGTAATACGGTTATC
CACAGAATCAGGGGATAACGCAGGAAAGAACATGTGAGCAAAAGGCCAGCAAAAGGCCAGGAACCGTAAA
AAGGCCGCGTTGCTGGCGTTTTTCCATAGGCTCCGCCCCCCTGACGAGCATCACAAAAATCGACGCTCAA
GTCAGAGGTGGCGAAACCCGACAGGACTATAAAGATACCAGGCGTTTCCCCCTGGAAGCTCCCTCGTGCG
CTCTCCTGTTCCGACCCTGCCGCTTACCGGATACCTGTCCGCCTTTCTCCCTTCGGGAAGCGTGGCGCTT
TCTCATAGCTCACGCTGTAGGTATCTCAGTTCGGTGTAGGTCGTTCGCTCCAAGCTGGGCTGTGTGCACG
AACCCCCCGTTCAGCCCGACCGCTGCGCCTTATCCGGTAACTATCGTCTTGAGTCCAACCCGGTAAGACA
CGACTTATCGCCACTGGCAGCAGCCACTGGTAACAGGATTAGCAGAGCGAGGTATGTAGGCGGTGCTACA
GAGTTCTTGAAGTGGTGGCCTAACTACGGCTACACTAGAAGAACAGTATTTGGTATCTGCGCTCTGCTGA
AGCCAGTTACCTTCGGAAAAAGAGTTGGTAGCTCTTGATCCGGCAAACAAACCACCGCTGGTAGCGGTGG
TTTTTTTGTTTGCAAGCAGCAGATTACGCGCAGAAAAAAAGGATCTCAAGAAGATCCTTTGATCTTTTCT
ACGGGGTCTGACGCTCAGTGGAACGAAAACTCACGTTAAGGGATTTTGGTCATGAGATTATCAAAAAGGA
TCTTCACCTAGATCCTTTTAAATTAAAAATGAAGTTTTAAATCAATCTAAAGTATATATGAGTAAACTTG
GTCTGACAGTTACCAATGCTTAATCAGTGAGGCACCTATCTCAGCGATCTGTCTATTTCGTTCATCCATA
GTTGCCTGACTCCCCGTCGTGTAGATAACTACGATACGGGAGGGCTTACCATCTGGCCCCAGTGCTGCAA
TGATACCGCGAGACCCACGCTCACCGGCTCCAGATTTATCAGCAATAAACCAGCCAGCCGGAAGGGCCGA
GCGCAGAAGTGGTCCTGCAACTTTATCCGCCTCCATCCAGTCTATTAATTGTTGCCGGGAAGCTAGAGTA
AGTAGTTCGCCAGTTAATAGTTTGCGCAACGTTGTTGCCATTGCTACAGGCATCGTGGTGTCACGCTCGT
CGTTTGGTATGGCTTCATTCAGCTCCGGTTCCCAACGATCAAGGCGAGTTACATGATCCCCCATGTTGTG
CAAAAAAGCGGTTAGCTCCTTCGGTCCTCCGATCGTTGTCAGAAGTAAGTTGGCCGCAGTGTTATCACTC
ATGGTTATGGCAGCACTGCATAATTCTCTTACTGTCATGCCATCCGTAAGATGCTTTTCTGTGACTGGTG
AGTACTCAACCAAGTCATTCTGAGAATAGTGTATGCGGCGACCGAGTTGCTCTTGCCCGGCGTCAATACG
GGATAATACCGCGCCACATAGCAGAACTTTAAAAGTGCTCATCATTGGAAAACGTTCTTCGGGGCGAAAA
CTCTCAAGGATCTTACCGCTGTTGAGATCCAGTTCGATGTAACCCACTCGTGCACCCAACTGATCTTCAG
CATCTTTTACTTTCACCAGCGTTTCTGGGTGAGCAAAAACAGGAAGGCAAAATGCCGCAAAAAAGGGAAT
AAGGGCGACACGGAAATGTTGAATACTCATACTCTTCCTTTTTCAATATTATTGAAGCATTTATCAGGGT
TATTGTCTCATGAGCGGATACATATTTGAATGTATTTAGAAAAATAAACAAATAGGGGTTCCGCGCACAT
TTCCCCGAAAAGTGCCACCTGACGTC
