>Addgene plasmid #137689 | pHM069Env | depositor partial sequence | sequence record 265821 | Env Sequence only
ATGAGAGTGAAGGAGACACAGATGAATTGGCCAAACTTGTGGAAATGGGGGATTTTGATCCTTGGGTTGG
TGATAATTTGTAGTGCCTCAGACAAATTGTGGGTTACAGTTTACTATGGGGTTCCTGTGTGGAGAGATGC
AGATACCACCCTATTTTGTGCATCAGATGCTAAAGCACATGATACAGAAATGCACAATGTCTGGGCCACA
CATGCCTGTGTACCCACAGACCCCAACCCACAAGAAATACCCCTGGAAAATGTAACAGAAAATTTTAACA
TGTGGAAAAATAACATGGTAGAGCAGATGCATGAGGATGTAATCAGTTTATGGGACCAAAGTCTAAAGCC
ATGTGTAAAGTTAACTCCTCTTTGCGTTACGTTAAATTGTACCTGGGCTAATTGGACCAATGCCAATGAC
AGTGACACAGTAACAGATGAAGTAAGAAACTGCACTTTTAATATGACCACAGTAATACGAGATAAGAAGC
AGCAGGTTCATGCACTTTTTTATAGGCTTGATATAGTGCCAATTGAAAAGAATAGTAGTACTTATAGGTT
AATAAATTGTAATACTTCAGTCATTAAGCAGGCTTGTCCAAAAATATCCTTTGATCCAATTCCTATACAT
TATTGTACTCCAGCTGGTTATGCGATTTTAAAGTGTAATGATAAGAATTTCAATGGGACAGGGCCATGTA
AAAATGTCAGCTCAGTACAATGCACACATGGAATTAAGCCAGTGGTATCAACTCAATTGCTGTTAAATGG
CAGTCTAGCAGAAGAAGAGATAATAATCAGATCTGAAAATCTCACAGACAATGCTAAAAACATAATAGTG
CAACTTAATGAATCTGTAGAAATCAATTGTACCAGACCCTCCAACAATACAAGAACAAGTGTAGCTATAG
GACCAGGACAAGTATGGTATAGAACAGAAGACATAATAGGAAATATAAGGAAAGCATATTGTGAAATCAA
TGGAACAAACTGGTATAAAGTTTTAAAAAGGGTAGCTGAAAAATTCAAAAGGCACTTTAAGAATAAAACA
ATATCCTTTCAACCACCCTCAGGAGGAGATCTAGAAATTACAATGCATCATTTTACTTGTAGAGGGGAAT
TTTTCTATTGCAATACAACAGAACTGTTTAATTATACAGAAAATGAAGCCACGAAGGGGGATAATACAAC
TATCAGACTTCCATGTAAGATAAAGCAAATTATAAACATGTGGCAGGGAGTAGGACAAGCAATGTATGCT
CCTCCCATCAGTGGAAGCATTAGTTGTATATCAAATATTACAGGAATACTATTGACAAGAGATGGTGGTG
ATAATAATGTTAATGAGACCTTCAGACCTGGAGGAGGAAATATAAAGGACAATTGGAGAAGTGAATTATA
TAAATATAAAGTAGTACAAATTGAACCACTAGGAATAGCACCCACCAAGGCAAAGAGAAGAGTGGTGGAG
AGAGAGAAAAGAGCAGTGGGAATAGGAGCTATGATCTTTGGGTTCTTAGGAGCAGCCGGAAGCACTATGG
GCGCGGCGTCAATAACGCTGACGGTACAAGCCAGACAATTATTGTCTGGGATAGTGCAACAGCAAAGCAA
TTTGCTGAGGGCTATAGAGGCGCAGCAGCATCTGTTGCAACTCACAGTCTGGGGCATCAAACAGCTCCAG
GCAAGAGTCCTGGCTGTGGAAAGATACCTAAAAGATCAAAAGTTCCTAGGACTTTGGGGCTGCTCTGGAA
AAATCATCTGCACCACTGCTGTGCCCTGGAACTCCACTTGGAGTAATAAATCTTATGAGGAGATTTGGGA
CAACATGACATGGATAGAATGGGAGAAAGAAATTAGCAATTACACAAATAAAATATACGAGCTAATCACA
GAATCGCAGAACCAGCAGGACAAAAATGAAAGGGATTTATTGGAATTGGATAAATGGGCAAGTCTGTGGA
ATTGGTTTGACATAACAAACTGGCTGTGGTATATAAAAATATTTATAATGATAGTAGGAGGCTTAATAGG
TTTAAGAATAATTTTTGCTGTGCTTTCTATAGTGAATAGAGTTAGGCAGGGATACTCACCTTTGTCTCTC
CAGACCCTTTTCCACCACCAGAGGGAACCCGACAGGCCCGAAGGAATCGAAGAAGAAGGTGGCGAGCGAG
GCAAAGACAGATCCGTGCGATTAGTGAGCGGATTCTTATCTCTTGCTTGGGACGATCTACGGAACCTGTG
CCTCTTCAGCTACCACCGCTTGAGAGACTTCAGCTTGATTGTAGTGAGGACTGTGGAACTTCTGGGACGC
AGCAGTCTCAAGAAATTGAAACAGGGGTGGGAAGGCCTCAAATATCTGGGGAATCTTCTGGTCTATTGGA
TTCAGGAACTAAAAACCAGTGCTATTTCTTTGTGTGATACTGCGGCAATAGCAGTAGCGGGGTGGACAGA
TAGGGTGATAGAAGTAGCACAAAGAGCTTGGAGAGCCTTTCTCCACATACCTAGAAGAATTAGACAGGGC
TTCGAGAGGGCTTTGCTATAA
